Addgene plasmid #41898: pAG306-GPD-AVT1 chr I
Purpose: Yeast expression of AVT1.
Depositing lab: Dan Gottschling. Depositing organization: Fred Hutchinson Cancer Center. Publication: An early age increase in vacuolar pH limits mitochondrial function and lifespan in yeast. Hughes AL, Gottschling DE. Nature. 2012 Dec 13;492(7428):261-5. doi: 10.1038/nature11654. Epub 2012 Nov 21. PubMed 23172144.
Backbone
  Vector backbone: pAG306-GPD-ccdB chr I
  Backbone manufacturer: Dan Gottschling (Addgene plasmid# 41894)
  Backbone size w/o insert (bp): 7882
  Total vector size (bp): 8039
  Modifications to backbone: Inserted AVT1 using LR clonase
  Vector type: Yeast Expression
  Selectable markers: URA3
Growth in bacteria
  Bacterial resistance: Ampicillin, 100 μg/mL
  Growth temperature: 37°C
  Growth strain: DH5alpha
  Copy number: Unknown
Gene/Insert
  Gene/Insert name: AVT1 (alt name: Avt1p)
  Species: S. cerevisiae (budding yeast)
  Entrez Gene: AVT1 (a.k.a. YJR001W)
  Promoter: GPD
  Cloning method: Gateway Cloning
  Sequencing primers: 5′ pBluescriptSK_primer; 3′ pBluescriptKS_primer
Resource information
  A portion of this plasmid was derived from a plasmid made by: AVT1 from donor Gateway plasmid pDONR221-AVT1 Harvard Institute of Proteomics (HIP) accession ScCD00012825
Terms and licenses: Academic/Nonprofit Terms; Industry Terms: Not Available to Industry
How to cite: pAG306-GPD-AVT1 chr I was a gift from Dan Gottschling (Addgene plasmid # 41898 ; http://n2t.net/addgene:41898 ; RRID:Addgene_41898)
