[The description below was written by a language model from this plasmid's Addgene catalogue record and pLannotate feature annotations shown in this document.]
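Description:
pAG306-GPD-AVT1 chr I is a yeast expression plasmid built on the pAG306-GPD-ccdB chr I Gateway destination backbone, with a total size of about 8 kb. No yeast replication origin (2μ or CEN/ARS) appears in the feature table. This fits the integrating character of the pAG306 series, and the "chr I" in the name suggests targeting to a site on chromosome I. However, the record does not annotate a homology region, and roughly 1 kb between the AmpR promoter and the end of the sequence is unannotated. In E. coli the plasmid replicates from a high-copy ColE1/pUC-type origin and is selected with ampicillin through the β-lactamase gene. An f1 origin and pBluescript-derived remnants are also present, including lacZα and lacI fragments, the lac promoter and operator, and T7 and T3 promoters. In yeast, selection relies on the URA3 marker under its own promoter, which complements uracil auxotrophy and can be counterselected with 5-FOA.

The payload is the complete Saccharomyces cerevisiae AVT1 (YJR001W) open reading frame. AVT1 encodes a vacuolar transporter required for uptake of large neutral amino acids such as tyrosine, glutamine, asparagine, isoleucine and leucine into the vacuole. The gene was moved from a pDONR221 entry clone by an LR clonase reaction, replacing the ccdB cassette, so it is flanked by attB1 and attB2 sites. Transcription is driven by the strong constitutive GPD (TDH3/GAP) promoter and ended by the CYC1 terminator. No epitope tag or fluorescent fusion is annotated, so the protein appears to be expressed untagged. The stated purpose is yeast expression of AVT1, and the associated publication concerns vacuolar pH, mitochondrial function and lifespan in yeast.
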