Features (pLannotate 1.2.2; 23 found; start..end, strand, type, name):
    137..184     +  misc_feature   bom (fragment): basis of mobility region from pBR322
    195..410     +  promoter       URA3 promoter: S. cerevisiae URA3
    411..1214    +  CDS            URA3: orotidine-5'-phosphate decarboxylase, required for uracil biosynthesis; S. cerevisiae URA3; yeast auxotrophic marker, counterselectable with 5-fluoroorotic acid (5-FOA)
   1293..1342    +  misc_feature   bom (fragment): basis of mobility region from pBR322
   1343..1798    -  rep_origin     f1 ori (sequence partly withheld): f1 bacteriophage origin of replication; arrow indicates direction of (+) strand synthesis
   1806..1963    -  CDS            lacZα (fragment): LacZα fragment of β-galactosidase; lacZ fragment
   1966..1984    +  promoter       T7 promoter: promoter for bacteriophage T7 RNA polymerase
   2009..2653    +  promoter       GAP promoter: S. cerevisiae TDH3; promoter for glyceraldehyde-3-phosphate dehydrogenase
   2659..2679    +  misc_feature   MCS (fragment): pBluescript multiple cloning site
   2683..2707    +  protein_bind   attB1: mutant version of attB; recombination site for the Gateway® BP reaction BP Clonase™
   2713..4518    +  CDS            AVT1: AVT1_YEAST - Experimental evidence at protein level: Swiss-Prot protein existence level 1. Required for the vacuolar uptake of large neutral amino acids including tyrosine, glutamine, asparagine, isoleucine and leucine. Requires ATP for function. From Saccharomyces cerevisiae (strain ATCC 204508 / S288c) (Baker's yeast).
   4523..4547    -  protein_bind   attB2: mutant version of attB; recombination site for the Gateway® BP reaction BP Clonase™
   4551..4598    +  misc_feature   MCS (fragment): pBluescript multiple cloning site
   4599..4846    +  terminator     CYC1 terminator: S. cerevisiae CYC1; transcription terminator for CYC1
   4869..4887    -  promoter       T3 promoter: promoter for bacteriophage T3 RNA polymerase
   4932..4948    -  protein_bind   lac operator: The lac repressor binds to the lac operator to inhibit transcription in E. coli. This inhibition can be relieved by adding lactose or isopropyl-β-D-thiogalactopyranoside (IPTG). lac repressor encoded by lacI
   4956..4986    -  promoter       lac promoter: promoter for the E. coli lac operon
   5001..5022    -  protein_bind   CAP binding site: CAP binding activates transcription in the presence of cAMP. E. coli catabolite activator protein
   5035..5127    -  CDS            lacI (fragment): lac repressor; lacI; The lac repressor binds to the lac operator to inhibit transcription in E. coli. This inhibition can be relieved by adding lactose or isopropyl-β-D-thiogalactopyranoside (IPTG).
   5310..5898    -  rep_origin     ori: high-copy-number ColE1/pMB1/pBR322/pUC origin of replication
   6069..6929    -  CDS            AmpR: β-lactamase; bla; confers resistance to ampicillin, carbenicillin, and related antibiotics
   6930..7034    -  promoter       AmpR promoter: bla
   8039..35      +  CDS            rop (fragment) (across the origin): Rop protein, which maintains plasmids at low copy number; rop
>Addgene plasmid #41898 | pAG306-GPD-AVT1 chr I | depositor full sequence | sequence record 56700 | pAG306-GPD-AVT1 chr I sequence 8039 bps
TCGCGCGTTTCGGTGATGACGGTGAAAACCTCTGACACATGCAGCTCCCGGAGACGGTCACAGCTTGTCT
GTAAGCGGATGCCGGGAGCAGACAAGCCCGTCAGGGCGCGTCAGCGGGTGTTGGCGGGTGTCGGGGCTGG
CTTAACTATGCGGCATCAGAGCAGATTGTACTGAGAGTGCACCACGCTTTTCAATTCAATTCATCATTTT
TTTTTTATTCTTTTTTTTGATTTCGGTTTCTTTGAAATTTTTTTGATTCGGTAATCTCCGAACAGAAGGA
AGAACGAAGGAAGGAGCACAGACTTAGATTGGTATATATACGCATATGTAGTGTTGAAGAAACATGAAAT
TGCCCAGTATTCTTAACCCAACTGCACAGAACAAAAACCTGCAGGAAACGAAGATAAATCATGTCGAAAG
CTACATATAAGGAACGTGCTGCTACTCATCCTAGTCCTGTTGCTGCCAAGCTATTTAATATCATGCACGA
AAAGCAAACAAACTTGTGTGCTTCATTGGATGTTCGTACCACCAAGGAATTACTGGAGTTAGTTGAAGCA
TTAGGTCCCAAAATTTGTTTACTAAAAACACATGTGGATATCTTGACTGATTTTTCCATGGAGGGCACAG
TTAAGCCGCTAAAGGCATTATCCGCCAAGTACAATTTTTTACTCTTCGAAGACAGAAAATTTGCTGACAT
TGGTAATACAGTCAAATTGCAGTACTCTGCGGGTGTATACAGAATAGCAGAATGGGCAGACATTACGAAT
GCACACGGTGTGGTGGGCCCAGGTATTGTTAGCGGTTTGAAGCAGGCGGCAGAAGAAGTAACAAAGGAAC
CTAGAGGCCTTTTGATGTTAGCAGAATTGTCATGCAAGGGCTCCCTATCTACTGGAGAATATACTAAGGG
TACTGTTGACATTGCGAAGAGCGACAAAGATTTTGTTATCGGCTTTATTGCTCAAAGAGACATGGGTGGA
AGAGATGAAGGTTACGATTGGTTGATTATGACACCCGGTGTGGGTTTAGATGACAAGGGAGACGCATTGG
GTCAACAGTATAGAACCGTGGATGATGTGGTCTCTACAGGATCTGACATTATTATTGTTGGAAGAGGACT
ATTTGCAAAGGGAAGGGATGCTAAGGTAGAGGGTGAACGTTACAGAAAAGCAGGCTGGGAAGCATATTTG
AGAAGATGCGGCCAGCAAAACTAAAAAACTGTATTATAAGTAAATGCATGTATACTAAACTCACAAATTA
GAGCTTCAATTTAATTATATCAGTTATTACCCTGCGGTGTGAAATACCGCACAGATGCGTAAGGAGAAAA
TACCGCATCAGGAAATTGTAAACGTTAATATTTTGTTAAAATTCGCGTTAAATTTTTGTTAAATCAGCTC
ATTTTTTAACCAATAGGCCGAAATCGGCAAAATCCCTTATAAATCAAAAGAATAGACCGAGATAGGGT
[37 nt withheld, positions 1469-1505]
AAAGAACGTGGACTCCAACGTCAAAGG
[49 nt withheld, positions 1533-1581]
T
[91 nt withheld, positions 1583-1673]
G
[124 nt withheld, positions 1675-1798]
CGCGCCATTCGCCATTCAGGCTGCGCAACTGTTGGGAAGGGCGATCGGTGCGGGCCTCTTCGCTATTACG
CCAGCTGGCGAAGGGGGGATGTGCTGCAAGGCGATTAAGTTGGGTAACGCCAGGGTTTTCCCAGTCACGA
CGTTGTAAAACGACGGCCAGTGAATTGTAATACGACTCACTATAGGGCGAATTGGAGCTCTTCGAGTTTA
TCATTATCAATACTCGCCATTTCAAAGAATACGTAAATAATTAATAGTAGTGATTTTCCTAACTTTATTT
AGTCAAAAAATTAGCCTTTTAATTCTGCTGTAACCCGTACATGCCCAAAATAGGGGGCGGGTTACACAGA
ATATATAACACCGAAGGTGCCTGGGTGAACAGGTTTATTCCTGGCATCCACTAAATATAATGGAGCCCGC
TTTTTAAGCTGGCATCCAGAAAAAAAAAGAATCCCAGCACCAAAATATTGTTTTCTTCACCAACCATCAG
TTCATAGGTCCATTCTCTTAGCGCAACTACAGAGAACAGGGGCACAAACAGGCAAAAAACGGGCACAACC
TCAATGGAGTGATGCAACCTGCCTGGAGTAAATGATGACACAAGGCAATTGACCCACGCATGTATCTATC
TCATTTTCTTACACCTTCTATTACCTTCTGCTCTCTCTGATTTGGAAAAAGCTGAAAAAAAAGGTTGAAA
CCAGTTCCCTGAAATTATTCCCCTACTTGACTAATAAGTATATAAAGACGGTAGGTATTGATTGTAATTC
TGTAAATCTATTTCTTAAACTTCTTAAATTCTACTTTTATAGTTAGTCTTTTTTTTAGTTTTAAAACACC
AGAACTTAGTTTCGACGGATTCTAGAACTAGTGGATCCCCCATCACAAGTTTGTACAAAAAAGCAGGCTC
CACCATGCCTGAGCAAGAACCATTGAGTCCCAATGGCCGTAAGCGCTCTGAGGTTCACTATATCTCAATC
CCATTGAACAGAGGTTCCGCATTCTCACCAGATGATTCTGTATCACAGTTTCAGTCTGACGGGTTCATGA
CACGTAGGCAATCCATATTGGACCATCCTGTGGGCTCATTTAAGGGAGTTAATTCTTTAAGTCGATTTGC
GACTTCGTTGAGGAGAGCCAATTCGTTTCGTAATATCGAGCTAAATGCGGATAATGAAAGATCCTTTTTC
AAAGAGAGTAACGATGAAACCTACGATCCGGATACTTTAGCACCAGCTTTGGACGGTAGAAGATTATCAG
TAACTTTAAATAATGCTGGTCGCCCGCGCATTACTAATTTGGCTAACAACGATAGAGTTAGTACAGCCAG
CATGGCTATTCACGATGATGATTATGGGTCCATCCAAAATTCAACAATTGGGGATTCTGGGTCAATATTA
CGCCCTACTGCCTCCTTAACAGAAATGATGAGTGGTGGAGCGGGGAGAAGGTTTACAAATAATGACATGG
ATTCAATTGTAGTGAAGAGAGTGGAGGGTGTAGATGGTAAGGTAGTAACTCTTCTTGCTGGTCAGTCGAC
CGCTCCACAGACCATATTCAACTCAATCAATGTACTGATTGGTATTGGGCTCCTGGCGTTACCTCTTGGT
TTGAAATACGCCGGCTGGGTTATAGGACTTACTATGCTTGCAATCTTCGCCTTAGCGACATTTTGTACTG
CTGAACTTTTGTCTAGGTGCCTAGATACAGATCCAACTTTGATATCTTACGCGGACTTGGGATATGCAGC
ATTTGGTACAAAAGGGCGCGCACTAATTTCTGCTCTTTTCACACTTGACCTACTGGGTAGTGGGGTGTCC
TTGGTGATTCTCTTCGGAGATTCTTTAAATGCTCTATTTCCTCAATACTCCACCACTTTTTTCAAAATAG
TTTCATTTTTTATCGTTACACCCCCGGTTTTTATACCATTGAGTGTTCTATCTAATATCTCGCTTCTGGG
AATCCTTTCAACAACCGGAACTGTGCTAGTCATTTGCTGCTGCGGACTATACAAGTCGTCTTCTCCAGGT
TCATTAGTTAATCCGATGGAAACGAGCATGTGGCCGATAGATCTAAAGCATCTCTGTTTATCTATAGGTT
TATTGAGTGCCTGCTGGGGAGGACATGCGGTTTTTCCCAACTTAAAGACAGATATGAGGCATCCAGATAA
ATTTAAAGACTGTTTGAAAACTACCTATAAGATAACATCGGTTACGGACATAGGTACTGCAGTTATTGGC
TTTTTGATGTTTGGAAATCTTGTTAAAGATGAAATTACTAAGAACGTTTTGCTGACGGAGGGATATCCAA
AATTCGTTTATGGTCTGATTTCAGCGCTTATGACTATCATTCCTATCGCAAAGACCCCATTGAACGCAAG
ACCTATCGTTTCTGTATTGGACGTTCTGATGAATGTGCAACACATAGATGAAGCGGCCAGCGCCATAAAA
AGAAGAGCTGCGAAAGGCCTTCAAGTATTCAATAGGATCTTTATTAATGTTGTCTTCGTTTTGATAGCTA
TTAATTTCCCTGAATTTGATAAGATTATCGCATTTCTGGGGGCCGGTTTGTGTTTTACAATTTGCCTAAT
TTTGCCGTGTTGGTTCTATTTAAGATTGTGCAAGACAACAATCAAACCATGGGAGAGAGTGGCTTGTCAC
GTAACCATATGTATTAGTGTCGTGTTGTCCACATTAGGTGTTGGTGCTGCAATTATTTCATAGGACCCAG
CTTTCTTGTACAAAGTGGTGATGGGCTGCAGGAATTCGATATCAAGCTTATCGATACCGTCGACCTCGAG
TCATGTAATTAGTTATGTCACGCTTACATTCACGCCCTCCCCCCACATCCGCTCTAACCGAAAAGGAAGG
AGTTAGACAACCTGAAGTCTAGGTCCCTATTTATTTTTTTATAGTTATGTTAGTATTAAGAACGTTATTT
ATATTTCAAATTTTTCTTTTTTTTCTGTACAGACGCGTGTACGCATGTAACATTATACTGAAAACCTTGC
TTGAGAAGGTTTTGGGACGCTCGAAGGCTTTAATTTGCGGCCGGTACCCAGCTTTTGTTCCCTTTAGTGA
GGGTTAATTCCGAGCTTGGCGTAATCATGGTCATAGCTGTTTCCTGTGTGAAATTGTTATCCGCTCACAA
TTCCACACAACATAGGAGCCGGAAGCATAAAGTGTAAAGCCTGGGGTGCCTAATGAGTGAGGTAACTCAC
ATTAATTGCGTTGCGCTCACTGCCCGCTTTCCAGTCGGGAAACCTGTCGTGCCAGCTGCATTAATGAATC
GGCCAACGCGCGGGGAGAGGCGGTTTGCGTATTGGGCGCTCTTCCGCTTCCTCGCTCACTGACTCGCTGC
GCTCGGTCGTTCGGCTGCGGCGAGCGGTATCAGCTCACTCAAAGGCGGTAATACGGTTATCCACAGAATC
AGGGGATAACGCAGGAAAGAACATGTGAGCAAAAGGCCAGCAAAAGGCCAGGAACCGTAAAAAGGCCGCG
TTGCTGGCGTTTTTCCATAGGCTCGGCCCCCCTGACGAGCATCACAAAAATCGACGCTCAAGTCAGAGGT
GGCGAAACCCGACAGGACTATAAAGATACCAGGCGTTCCCCCCTGGAAGCTCCCTCGTGCGCTCTCCTGT
TCCGACCCTGCCGCTTACCGGATACCTGTCCGCCTTTCTCCCTTCGGGAAGCGTGGCGCTTTCTCAATGC
TCACGCTGTAGGTATCTCAGTTCGGTGTAGGTCGTTCGCTCCAAGCTGGGCTGTGTGCACGAACCCCCCG
TTCAGCCCGACCGCTGCGCCTTATCCGGTAACTATCGTCTTGAGTCCAACCCGGTAAGACACGACTTATC
GCCACTGGCAGCAGCCACTGGTAACAGGATTAGCAGAGCGAGGTATGTAGGCGGTGCTACAGAGTTCTTG
AAGTGGTGGCCTAACTACGGCTACACTAGAAGGACAGTATTTGGTATCTGCGCTCTGCTGAAGCCAGTTA
CCTTCGGAAAAAGAGTTGGTAGCTCTTGATCCGGCAAACAAACCACCGCTGGTAGCGGTGGTTTTTTTGT
TTGCAAGCAGCAGATTACGCGCAGAAAAAAAGGATCTCAAGAAGATCCTTTGATCTTTTCTACGGGGTCT
GACGCTCAGTGGAACGAAAACTCACGTTAAGGGATTTTGGTCATGAGATTATCAAAAAGGATCTTCACCT
AGATCCTTTTAAATTAAAAATGAAGTTTTAAATCAATCTAAAGTATATATGAGTAAACTTGGTCTGACAG
TTACCAATGCTTAATCAGTGAGGCACCTATCTCAGCGATCTGTCTATTTCGTTCATCCATAGTTGCCTGA
CTGCCCGTCGTGTAGATAACTACGATACGGGAGGGCTTACCATCTGGCCCCAGTGCTGCAATGATACCGC
GAGACCCACGCTCACCGGCTCCAGATTTATCAGCAATAAACCAGCCAGCCGGAAGGGCCGAGCGCAGAAG
TGGTCCTGCAACTTTATCCGCCTCCATCCAGTCTATTAATTGTTGCCGGGAAGCTAGAGTAAGTAGTTCG
CCAGTTAATAGTTTGCGCAACGTTGTTGCCATTGCTACAGGCATCGTGGTGTCACGCTCGTCGTTTGGTA
TGGCTTCATTCAGCTCCGGTTCCCAACGATCAAGGCGAGTTACATGATCCCCCATGTTGTGAAAAAAAGC
GGTTAGCTCCTTCGGTCCTCCGATCGTTGTCAGAAGTAAGTTGGCCGCAGTGTTATCACTCATGGTTATG
GCAGCACTGCATAATTCTCTTACTGTCATGCCATCCGTAAGATGCTTTTCTGTGACTGGTGAGTACTCAA
CCAAGTCATTCTGAGAATAGTGTATGCGGCGACCGAGTTGCTCTTGCCCGGCGTCAATACGGGATAATAC
CGCGCCACATAGCAGAACTTTAAAAGTGCTCATCATTGGAAAACGTTCTTCGGGGCGAAAACTCTCAAGG
ATCTTACCGCTGTTGAGATCCAGTTCGATGTAACCCACTCGTGCACCCAACTGATCTTCAGCATCTTTTA
CTTTCACCAGCGTTTCTGGGTGAGCAAAAACAGGAAGGCAAAATGCCGCAAAAAAGGGAATAAGGGCGAC
ACGGAAATGTTGAATACTCATACTCTTCCTTTTTCAATATTATTGAAGCATTTATCAGGGTTATTGTCTC
ATGAGCGGATACATATTTGAATGTATTTAGAAAAATAAACAAATAGGGGTTCCGCGCACATTTCCCCGAA
AAGTGCCACCTGGGGGGTGCTAATTATGGCATTGATTGGGGCGGTAAAACATTCAAAGTCAATGAAAAGG
ATGCTAAATTGAATGATACTGAAGACATTTCATTCGCTTCTCAGATCAAAAACTTAAATCTGTCTATATG
AGCTGTCCCAAAGCCACTTCTTACCTTTCAAGAAAACATGGACCTTGCTTTGCCACAAAATAATTGCCTG
TAAGATAGTTTTTTATTTGCACATTGTTATTACTAACCTATGCTTTGCTACGGACGACTGCTTGGTAAAA
ATGCAAAAGTATTAGGATGTCTCACAAGAAACTGCTCGTGGTGAAAATTTTCAGCCGCGACCATCCTCCC
ACGCCAACAAGCCCTCTTTTGCCCATCCTTCTGGAATTCGCGGTGAAAATCAATTTGATATATAAAATTC
CCTCATAATATCTAGGAACGGGATCACATATCTCAATGAGCTAAAGCGGCCGCTTCTTCGAATGGGACCA
GCTAAAGTGATCAAACTTCATGCAGGATGTTGGACACTTTTTCTTTCAAGAAGCTCCAAATATATAAATT
TTTGCAATATAGGAATTGAAATATCGTACTTCCGATTCAGAATATCTCAACTCTACTACATCTATATATG
ACTGTACTCGCGTTCTTGGTAAACATCAATTAGTAGGTGTTTTTGCGAGCATATGTTGAGCTCAGAAAAT
ATGAGCACAATCTTCGAAACCATTGTTTTTTTGTGCAAAAGTCACCATCGGGTTTATAGTATGGACTCTT
GAACGAACCATTCTGATCTGTATTTCTCTCATATTTACTCCATTTATTTTTTGCTGCTCTTTGCTTTACT
TCAACACGATGCTTTTCCTAAGTAATTTTTTATTTTATTCACAATGCTCCATAACTCTTCAGGCCTTAAA
CGACCATCCATGGCCCCTAAGAAACCATTATTATCATGACATTAACCTATAAAAATAGGCGTATCACGAG
GCCCTTTCGTC
