>Addgene plasmid #41898 | pAG306-GPD-AVT1 chr I | addgene partial sequence | sequence record 58176 | GPDpro-F 5'-CGGTAGGTATTGATTGTAATTCTG-3'
AATTCTACTTTTATAGTTAGTCTTTTTTTTAGTTTTAAAACACCAGAACTTAGTTTCGACGGATTCTAGA
ACTAGTGGATCCCCCATCACAAGTTTGTACAAAAAAGCAGGCTCCACCATGCCTGAGCAAGAACCATTGA
GTCCCAATGGCCGTAAGCGCTCTGAGGTTCACTATATCTCAATCCCATTGAACAGAGGTTCCGCATTCTC
ACCAGATGATTCTGTATCACAGTTTCAGTCTGACGGGTTCATGACACGTAGGCAATCCATATTGGACCAT
CCTGTGGGCTCATTTAAGGGAGTTAATTCTTTAAGTCGATTTGCGACTTCGTTGAGGAGAGCCAATTCGT
TTCGTAATATCGAGCTAAATGCGGATAATGAAAGATCCTTTTTCAAAGAGAGTAACGATGAAACCTACGA
TCCGGATACTTTAGCACCAGCTTTGGACGGTAGAAGATTATCAGTAACTTTAAATAATGCTGGTCGCCCG
CGCATTACTAATTTGGCTAACAACGATAGAGTTAGTACAGCCAGCATGGCTATTCACGATGATGATTATG
GGTCCATCCAAAATTCAACAATTGGGGATTCTGGGTCAATATTACGCCCTACTGCCTCCTTAACAGAAAT
GATGAGTGGTGGAGCGGGGAGAAGGTTTACAAATAATGACATGGATTCAATTGTAGTGAAGAGAGTGGAG
GGTGTAGATGGTAAGGTAGTAACTCTTCTTGCTGGTCAGTCGACCGCTCCACAGACCATATTCAACTCAA
TCAATGTACTGATTGGTATTGGGCTCCTGGCGTTACCTCTTGGTTTGAAATACGCCGGCTGGGTTATAGG
ACTTACTATGCTTGCAATCTTCGCCTTAGCGACATTTT
